>Addgene plasmid #54722 | mPapaya1-C1 | depositor partial sequence | sequence record 85119 | insert sequence
TACGGTGGGAGGTCTATATAAGCAGAGCTGGTTTAGTGAACCGTCAGATCCGCTAGCGCTACCGGTCGCC
ACCATGGTGAGCAAGGGCGAGGGGCAATCGAAGCATGGACTAAAGGAGGAGATGACGGTGAAGTACCACA
TGGAAGGTTGCGTTAATGGTCACAAATTTGTCATTACTGGAGAGGGCATTGGAAACCCTTTTAAGGGTAA
GCAAACCGCAAATTTGTGTGTGATAGAAGGAGGCCCGCTGCCGTTCTCGGAGGACATTTTAAGTCCGGGT
TTTAAATATGGTGACCGGATTTTCACAGAGTACCCACAGGATATTGTAGATTACTTCAAGAACTCATGTC
CAGCGGGCTATACGTGGGAAAGGAGCTACCTCTTTGAGGACGGAGCGGTCTGTCGATGCAACGTGGACAT
AACAGTCTCTGAAAAGGAGAACTGCATCTATCACAAAAGTATCTTCAGAGGGGTGAATTTTCCCGCCGAC
GGCCCCGTAATGAAGAAAATGACCACTAATTGGGAAGCTAGTACCGAGAAAATTGTGCCTGTTCCAAAGC
AAGGGATATTAAAGGGAAAGGTCAAAATGTGCCTGTTGCTGAAGGATGGCGGTCGTTATCATTGCCAGTT
TGATACGGTATATAAAGCTAAATCAGTGCCCTCCAAGATGCCAGAATGGCATTTTATACAGCATAAGCTC
CTTAGGGAGGACCGCTCTGATGCTAAAAACCAGAAATGGCAATTAACAGAACATGCAATCGCAGGCATGG
ACGAGCTGTACAAGTCCGGACTCAGATCTCGAGCTCAAGCTTCGAATTCTGCAGTCGACGGTACCGCGGG
CCCGGGATCCACCGGATCTAGATAACTGATCATAATCAGCCATACCACATTTGTAGAGGTTTTACTTGCT
TTAAAAAACCTCCCACACCTCCCCCTGAACCTGAAACATAAAATGAATGCAATTGTTGTTGTTAACTTGT
TTATTGCAGCTTAT
