>Addgene plasmid #54722 | mPapaya1-C1 | addgene partial sequence | sequence record 91026 | CMV-F 5'-CGCAAATGGGCGGTAGGCGTG-3'
GTGAACCGTCAGATCCGCTAGCGCTACCGGTCGCCACCATGGTGAGCAAGGGCGAGGGGCAATCGAAGCA
TGGACTAAAGGAGGAGATGACGGTGAAGTACCACATGGAAGGTTGCGTTAATGGTCACAAATTTGTCATT
ACTGGAGAGGGCATTGGAAACCCTTTTAAGGGTAAGCAAACCGCAAATTTGTGTGTGATAGAAGGAGGCC
CGCTGCCGTTCTCGGAGGACATTTTAAGTCCGGGTTTTAAATATGGTGACCGGATTTTCACAGAGTACCC
ACAGGATATTGTAGATTACTTCAAGAACTCATGTCCAGCGGGCTATACGTGGGAAAGGAGCTACCTCTTT
GAGGACGGAGCGGTCTGTCGATGCAACGTGGACATAACAGTCTCTGAAAAGGAGAACTGCATCTATCACA
AAAGTATCTTCAGAGGGGTGAATTTTCCCGCCGACGGCCCCGTAATGAAGAAAATGACCACTAATTGGGA
AGCTAGTACCGAGAAAATTGTGCCTGTTCCAAAGCAAGGGATATTAAAGGGAAAGGTCAAAATGTGCCTG
TTGCTGAAGGATGGCGGTCGTTATCATTGCCAGTTTGATACGGTATATAAAGCTAAATCAGTGCCCTCCA
AGATGCCAGAATGGCATTTTATACAGCATAAGCTCCTTAGGGAGGACCGCTCTGATGCTAAAAACCAGAA
ATGGCAATTAACAGAACATGCAATCGCAGGC
