[The description below was written by a language model from this plasmid's Addgene catalogue record.]
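Description:
mPapaya1-C1 is an empty mammalian expression backbone of about 4.75 kb, designed for building fusion proteins that carry the yellow fluorescent protein mPapaya1 at their N terminus. mPapaya1 is an engineered monomeric fluorescent protein derived from a Zoanthus species yellow fluorescent protein, with recorded excitation and emission maxima of 530 nm and 541 nm. The "C1" designation indicates the cloning layout. The fluorescent protein coding sequence sits upstream of the cloning site, so a gene of interest inserted in frame is joined to the C-terminal end of mPapaya1 and the tag ends up N-terminal to the partner protein. No insert is present in the deposited plasmid, so without further cloning it would be expected to express the fluorescent protein alone. The depositor notes that the names mPapaya2 and mPapaya1 refer to the same protein.

The plasmid is propagated in E. coli as a high-copy vector under kanamycin selection. It also carries a neomycin resistance marker that allows G418 selection of transfected mammalian cells, for example to derive stable lines. The record does not include a feature table and does not state the promoter driving the fusion, the polyadenylation signal, the origin of replication or the restriction sites available in the cloning region, so these details should be confirmed from the full sequence. Typical uses supported by the record are tagging proteins for live-cell fluorescence imaging and localisation studies, where a monomeric yellow tag reduces the risk of oligomerisation artefacts in the fusion partner.
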