Addgene plasmid #54722: mPapaya1-C1
Purpose: (Empty Backbone) Localization: C1 Cloning Vector, Excitation: 530, Emission: 541
Depositing lab: Robert Campbell & Michael Davidson. Depositing organization: Florida State University, Tallahassee. Publication: An engineered monomeric Zoanthus sp. yellow fluorescent protein. Hoi H, Howe ES, Ding Y, Zhang W, Baird MA, Sell BR, Allen JR, Davidson MW, Campbell RE. Chem Biol. 2013 Oct 24;20(10):1296-304. doi: 10.1016/j.chembiol.2013.08.008. Epub 2013 Oct 3. PubMed 24094838.
Backbone
  Vector backbone: mPapaya1-C1
  Backbone size (bp): 4750
  Vector type: Mammalian Expression
  Selectable markers: Neomycin (select with G418)
  Tag / fusion protein: mPapaya1 (N terminal on backbone)
Growth in bacteria
  Bacterial resistance: Kanamycin, 50 μg/mL
  Growth temperature: 37°C
  Growth strain: DH5alpha
  Copy number: High Copy
Gene/Insert
  Gene/Insert name: None
  Tag / fusion protein: mPapaya1 (N terminal on backbone)
Terms and licenses: Academic/Nonprofit Terms; Industry Terms: Not Available to Industry
Depositor comments: mPapaya2= mPapaya1. Excitation = 530; Emission = 541
How to cite: mPapaya1-C1 was a gift from Robert Campbell & Michael Davidson (Addgene plasmid # 54722 ; http://n2t.net/addgene:54722 ; RRID:Addgene_54722)
